Addgene plasmid #138779: pPD690 ZF42i
Purpose: Constitutive expression of ZF42i under the CMV promoter.
Depositing lab: Joshua Leonard. Depositing organization: Northwestern University.
Backbone
  Vector backbone: pPD005 pcDNA Golden Gate
  Vector type: Mammalian Expression, Synthetic Biology
Growth in bacteria
  Bacterial resistance: Ampicillin, 100 μg/mL
  Growth temperature: 37°C
  Growth strain: DH5alpha
  Copy number: High Copy
Gene/Insert
  Gene/Insert name: ZF42i
  Species: Synthetic
  Promoter: CMV
  Tag / fusion protein: 3xFlag (N terminal on insert)
  Cloning method: Restriction Enzyme; 5′ cloning site NheI (not destroyed); 3′ cloning site NotI (not destroyed)
  Sequencing primers: 5′ CGCAAATGGGCGGTAGGCGTG; 3′ TAGAAGGCACAGTCGAGG
Terms and licenses: Academic/Nonprofit Terms; Industry Terms: Not Available to Industry
Depositor comments: Leonard Lab plasmid reference number: L1316
How to cite: pPD690 ZF42i was a gift from Joshua Leonard (Addgene plasmid # 138779 ; http://n2t.net/addgene:138779 ; RRID:Addgene_138779)
