[The description below was written by a language model from this plasmid's Addgene catalogue record and pLannotate feature annotations shown in this document.]
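Description:
pPD690 ZF42i is a mammalian expression plasmid for synthetic biology work, built on pPD005, a pcDNA-type backbone adapted for Golden Gate assembly. It is about 4.7 kb and is propagated in E. coli as a high-copy plasmid through its ColE1/pUC-family origin, with selection by ampicillin through the β-lactamase gene and its native promoter. An f1 phage origin is also present.

The payload is ZF42i, a synthetic coding sequence placed between NheI and NotI sites, both of which were preserved. It is expressed constitutively from the human cytomegalovirus immediate early enhancer and promoter, and the transcript is terminated by the bovine growth hormone polyadenylation signal. A T7 promoter lies between the CMV promoter and the insert, as is usual for pcDNA vectors. The protein carries an N-terminal 3xFLAG tag for detection or immunoprecipitation. The annotation software matched only a fragment of this tag and did not annotate the ZF42i open reading frame itself, which is expected for a synthetic sequence. The record does not describe what ZF42i does beyond its name.

Downstream, an SV40 early promoter is followed only by a short fragment of a bleomycin-resistance gene and the SV40 poly(A) signal. The usual pcDNA mammalian selection cassette therefore appears to have been removed or truncated, and the plasmid seems suited to transient transfection rather than drug selection of stable lines. Short hits to an HIV-1 LTR, bom, lacI and lac promoter/operator elements are backbone remnants with no evident functional role. The stated purpose is simply constitutive expression of ZF42i in mammalian cells.
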