Features (pLannotate 1.2.2; 20 found; start..end, strand, type, name):
     28..80      -  misc_feature   bom (fragment): basis of mobility region from pBR322
    235..614     +  enhancer       CMV enhancer: human cytomegalovirus immediate early enhancer
    615..818     +  promoter       CMV promoter: human cytomegalovirus (CMV) immediate early promoter
    814..847     +  LTR            5' LTR (truncated) (fragment): truncated 5' long terminal repeat (LTR) from HIV-1
    863..881     +  promoter       T7 promoter: promoter for bacteriophage T7 RNA polymerase
    952..975     +  CDS            3xFLAG (fragment): three tandem FLAG® epitope tags
   1374..1485    +  polyA_signal   bGH poly(A) signal: bovine growth hormone polyadenylation signal
   1602..1623    +  promoter       SV40 promoter (fragment): SV40 enhancer and early promoter
   1644..2072    +  rep_origin     f1 ori (sequence partly withheld): f1 bacteriophage origin of replication; arrow indicates direction of (+) strand synthesis
   2077..2099    +  promoter       SV40 promoter (fragment): SV40 enhancer and early promoter
   2100..2291    +  promoter       SV40 promoter: SV40 early promoter
   2318..2416    +  CDS            ble (fragment): BLE_KLEPN - Experimental evidence at protein level: Swiss-Prot protein existence level 1. Binding protein with a strong affinity to the bleomycin family of antibiotics. Binds to CL990; an antimitotic-antibiotic compound. From Klebsiella pneumoniae.
   2411..2532    +  polyA_signal   SV40 poly(A) signal: SV40 polyadenylation signal
   2605..2621    -  protein_bind   lac operator: The lac repressor binds to the lac operator to inhibit transcription in E. coli. This inhibition can be relieved by adding lactose or isopropyl-β-D-thiogalactopyranoside (IPTG). lac repressor encoded by lacI
   2629..2659    -  promoter       lac promoter: promoter for the E. coli lac operon
   2674..2695    -  protein_bind   CAP binding site: CAP binding activates transcription in the presence of cAMP. E. coli catabolite activator protein
   2708..2800    -  CDS            lacI (fragment): lac repressor; lacI; The lac repressor binds to the lac operator to inhibit transcription in E. coli. This inhibition can be relieved by adding lactose or isopropyl-β-D-thiogalactopyranoside (IPTG).
   2983..3571    -  rep_origin     ori: high-copy-number ColE1/pMB1/pBR322/pUC origin of replication
   3742..4602    -  CDS            AmpR: β-lactamase; bla; confers resistance to ampicillin, carbenicillin, and related antibiotics
   4603..4707    -  promoter       AmpR promoter: bla
>Addgene plasmid #138779 | pPD690 ZF42i | addgene full sequence | sequence record 320259 | Addgene NGS Result
GACGGATCGGGAGATCTCCCGATCCCCTATGGTGCACTCTCAGTACAATCTGCTCTGATGCCGCATAGTT
AAGCCAGTATCTGCTCCCTGCTTGTGTGTTGGAGGTCGCTGAGTAGTGCGCGAGCAAAATTTAAGCTACA
ACAAGGCAAGGCTTGACCGACAATTGCATGAAGAATCTGCTTAGGGTTAGGCGTTTTGCGCTGCTTCGCG
ATGTACGGGCCAGATATACGCGTTGACATTGATTATTGACTAGTTATTAATAGTAATCAATTACGGGGTC
ATTAGTTCATAGCCCATATATGGAGTTCCGCGTTACATAACTTACGGTAAATGGCCCGCCTGGCTGACCG
CCCAACGACCCCCGCCCATTGACGTCAATAATGACGTATGTTCCCATAGTAACGCCAATAGGGACTTTCC
ATTGACGTCAATGGGTGGAGTATTTACGGTAAACTGCCCACTTGGCAGTACATCAAGTGTATCATATGCC
AAGTACGCCCCCTATTGACGTCAATGACGGTAAATGGCCCGCCTGGCATTATGCCCAGTACATGACCTTA
TGGGACTTTCCTACTTGGCAGTACATCTACGTATTAGTCATCGCTATTACCATGGTGATGCGGTTTTGGC
AGTACATCAATGGGCGTGGATAGCGGTTTGACTCACGGGGATTTCCAAGTCTCCACCCCATTGACGTCAA
TGGGAGTTTGTTTTGGCACCAAAATCAACGGGACTTTCCAAAATGTCGTAACAACTCCGCCCCATTGACG
CAAATGGGCGGTAGGCGTGTACGGTGGGAGGTCTATATAAGCAGAGCTCTCTGGCTAACTAGAGAACCCA
CTGCTTACTGGCTTATCGAAATTAATACGACTCACTATAGGGAGTCCCAAGCTGGCTAGCGCCACCATGG
ATTATAAGGATCACGATGGCGACTACAAGGACCACGATATTGACTACAAAGACGATGACGATAAAATGGC
TCCTAAGAAAAAGCGCAAAGTCGGTATCCATGGCGTTCCCGGATCCTCTGGCTCTTCAGGTACCGGTGGA
GCTAGACCCGGGGAGCGCCCCTTCCAGTGTCGCATTTGCATGCGGAACTTTTCGACCGGCCAGATCCTTG
ACCGCCATACCCGTACTCATACCGGTGAAAAACCGTTTCAGTGTCGGATCTGTATGCGAAATTTCTCCGT
GGCGCACAGCTTGAAGAGGCATCTACGTACGCACACCGGCGAGAAGCCATTCCAATGCCGAATATGCATG
CGCAACTTCAGTGACCCCAGCAACCTGCGGCGCCACCTAAAAACCCACCTGAGAGGATCTTAAGCGGCCG
CTCGAGTCTAGAGGGCCCGTTTAAACCCGCTGATCAGCCTCGACTGTGCCTTCTAGTTGCCAGCCATCTG
TTGTTTGCCCCTCCCCCGTGCCTTCCTTGACCCTGGAAGGTGCCACTCCCACTGTCCTTTCCTAATAAAA
TGAGGAAATTGCATCGCATTGTCTGAGTAGGTGTCATTCTATTCTGGGGGGTGGGGTGGGGCAGGACAGC
AAGGGGGAGGATTGGGAAGTCAATAGCAGGCATGCTGGGGATGCGGTGGGCTCTATGGCTTCTGAGGCGG
AAAGAACCAGCTGGGGCTCTAGGGGGTATCCCC
[124 nt withheld, positions 1644-1767]
C
[91 nt withheld, positions 1769-1859]
A
[49 nt withheld, positions 1861-1909]
CCTTTGACGTTGGAGTCCACGTTCTTT
[37 nt withheld, positions 1937-1973]
ACCCTATCTCGGTCTATTCTTTTGATTTATAAGGGATTTTGCCGATTTCGGCCTATTGGTTAAAAAATGA
GCTGATTTAACAAAAATTTAACGCGAATTAATTCTGTGGAATGTGTGTCAGTTAGGCTCAATTAGTCAGC
AACCATAGTCCCGCCCCTAACTCCGCCCATCCCGCCCCTAACTCCGCCCAGTTCCGCCCATTCTCCGCCC
CATGGCTGACTAATTTTTTTTATTTATGCAGAGGCCGAGGCCGCCTCTGCCTCTGAGCTATTCCAGAAGT
AGTGAGGAGGCTTTTTTGGAGGCCTAGGCTTTTGCAAAAAGCTCCCGGGAGCTTGTATATCCATTTTCGG
AGGTTGGGCTTCGGAATCGTTTTCCGGGACGCCGGCTGGATGATCCTCCAGCGCGGGGATCTCATGCTGG
AGTTCTTCGCCCACCCCAACTTGTTTATTGCAGCTTATAATGGTTACAAATAAAGCAATAGCATCACAAA
TTTCACAAATAAAGCATTTTTTTCACTGCATTCTAGTTGTGGTTTGTCCAAACTCATCAATGTATCTTAT
CATGTCTGTATACCGTCGACCTCTAGCTAGAGCTTGGCGTAATCATGGTCATAGCTGTTTCCTGTGTGAA
ATTGTTATCCGCTCACAATTCCACACAACATACGAGCCGGAAGCATAAAGTGTAAAGCCTGGGGTGCCTA
ATGAGTGAGCTAACTCACATTAATTGCGTTGCGCTCACTGCCCGCTTTCCAGTCGGGAAACCTGTCGTGC
CAGCTGCATTAATGAATCGGCCAACGCGCGGGGAGAGGCGGTTTGCGTATTGGGCGCTCTTCCGCTTCCT
CGCTCACTGACTCGCTGCGCTCGGTCGTTCGGCTGCGGCGAGCGGTATCAGCTCACTCAAAGGCGGTAAT
ACGGTTATCCACAGAATCAGGGGATAACGCAGGAAAGAACATGTGAGCAAAAGGCCAGCAAAAGGCCAGG
AACCGTAAAAAGGCCGCGTTGCTGGCGTTTTTCCATAGGCTCCGCCCCCCTGACGAGCATCACAAAAATC
GACGCTCAAGTCAGAGGTGGCGAAACCCGACAGGACTATAAAGATACCAGGCGTTTCCCCCTGGAAGCTC
CCTCGTGCGCTCTCCTGTTCCGACCCTGCCGCTTACCGGATACCTGTCCGCCTTTCTCCCTTCGGGAAGC
GTGGCGCTTTCTCATAGCTCACGCTGTAGGTATCTCAGTTCGGTGTAGGTCGTTCGCTCCAAGCTGGGCT
GTGTGCACGAACCCCCCGTTCAGCCCGACCGCTGCGCCTTATCCGGTAACTATCGTCTTGAGTCCAACCC
GGTAAGACACGACTTATCGCCACTGGCAGCAGCCACTGGTAACAGGATTAGCAGAGCGAGGTATGTAGGC
GGTGCTACAGAGTTCTTGAAGTGGTGGCCTAACTACGGCTACACTAGAAGAACAGTATTTGGTATCTGCG
CTCTGCTGAAGCCAGTTACCTTCGGAAAAAGAGTTGGTAGCTCTTGATCCGGCAAACAAACCACCGCTGG
TAGCGGTGGTTTTTTTGTTTGCAAGCAGCAGATTACGCGCAGAAAAAAAGGATCTCAAGAAGATCCTTTG
ATCTTTTCTACGGGGTCTGACGCTCAGTGGAACGAAAACTCACGTTAAGGGATTTTGGTCATGAGATTAT
CAAAAAGGATCTTCACCTAGATCCTTTTAAATTAAAAATGAAGTTTTAAATCAATCTAAAGTATATATGA
GTAAACTTGGTCTGACAGTTACCAATGCTTAATCAGTGAGGCACCTATCTCAGCGATCTGTCTATTTCGT
TCATCCATAGTTGCCTGACTCCCCGTCGTGTAGATAACTACGATACGGGAGGGCTTACCATCTGGCCCCA
GTGCTGCAATGATACCGCGAGATCCACGCTCACCGGCTCCAGATTTATCAGCAATAAACCAGCCAGCCGG
AAGGGCCGAGCGCAGAAGTGGTCCTGCAACTTTATCCGCCTCCATCCAGTCTATTAATTGTTGCCGGGAA
GCTAGAGTAAGTAGTTCGCCAGTTAATAGTTTGCGCAACGTTGTTGCCATTGCTACAGGCATCGTGGTGT
CACGCTCGTCGTTTGGTATGGCTTCATTCAGCTCCGGTTCCCAACGATCAAGGCGAGTTACATGATCCCC
CATGTTGTGCAAAAAAGCGGTTAGCTCCTTCGGTCCTCCGATCGTTGTCAGAAGTAAGTTGGCCGCAGTG
TTATCACTCATGGTTATGGCAGCACTGCATAATTCTCTTACTGTCATGCCATCCGTAAGATGCTTTTCTG
TGACTGGTGAGTACTCAACCAAGTCATTCTGAGAATAGTGTATGCGGCGACCGAGTTGCTCTTGCCCGGC
GTCAATACGGGATAATACCGCGCCACATAGCAGAACTTTAAAAGTGCTCATCATTGGAAAACGTTCTTCG
GGGCGAAAACTCTCAAGGATCTTACCGCTGTTGAGATCCAGTTCGATGTAACCCACTCGTGCACCCAACT
GATCTTCAGCATCTTTTACTTTCACCAGCGTTTCTGGGTGAGCAAAAACAGGAAGGCAAAATGCCGCAAA
AAAGGGAATAAGGGCGACACGGAAATGTTGAATACTCATACTCTTCCTTTTTCAATATTATTGAAGCATT
TATCAGGGTTATTGTCTCATGAGCGGATACATATTTGAATGTATTTAGAAAAATAAACAAATAGGGGTTC
CGCGCACATTTCCCCGAAAAGTGCCACCTGACGTC
