>Addgene plasmid #138779 | pPD690 ZF42i | depositor partial sequence | sequence record 268225 | ZF42i gene
ATGGATTATAAGGATCACGATGGCGACTACAAGGACCACGATATTGACTACAAAGACGATGACGATAAAA
TGGCTCCTAAGAAAAAGCGCAAAGTCGGTATCCATGGCGTTCCCGGATCCTCTGGCTCTTCAGGTACCGG
TGGAGCTAGACCCGGGGAGCGCCCCTTCCAGTGTCGCATTTGCATGCGGAACTTTTCGACCGGCCAGATC
CTTGACCGCCATACCCGTACTCATACCGGTGAAAAACCGTTTCAGTGTCGGATCTGTATGCGAAATTTCT
CCGTGGCGCACAGCTTGAAGAGGCATCTACGTACGCACACCGGCGAGAAGCCATTCCAATGCCGAATATG
CATGCGCAACTTCAGTGACCCCAGCAACCTGCGGCGCCACCTAAAAACCCACCTGAGAGGATCTTAA
